Addgene plasmid #128024: pcDNA3-c-terminal mouseFc
Purpose: (Empty Backbone) Mammalian expression vector with C terminal mFC tag
Depositing lab: Oskar Laur. Depositing organization: Emory University.
Backbone
  Vector backbone: pcdna3
  Vector type: Mammalian Expression
  Tag / fusion protein: mFC (C terminal on backbone)
Growth in bacteria
  Bacterial resistance: Ampicillin, 100 μg/mL
  Growth temperature: 37°C
  Growth strain: DH5alpha
  Copy number: High Copy
Gene/Insert
  Gene/Insert name: None
  Tag / fusion protein: mFC (C terminal on backbone)
Terms and licenses: Academic/Nonprofit Terms; Industry Terms: Not Available to Industry
How to cite: pcDNA3-c-terminal mouseFc was a gift from Oskar Laur (Addgene plasmid # 128024 ; http://n2t.net/addgene:128024 ; RRID:Addgene_128024)
