[The description below was written by a language model from this plasmid's Addgene catalogue record and pLannotate feature annotations shown in this document.]
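Description:
pcDNA3-c-terminal mouseFc is an empty mammalian expression backbone derived from pcDNA3, designed so that a coding sequence cloned into it is expressed as a fusion carrying a mouse immunoglobulin Fc (mFc) tag at its C terminus. No insert is present. The annotated 6.1 kb sequence shows the expression cassette beginning with the human cytomegalovirus immediate-early enhancer and promoter, followed by a T7 promoter, then a coding fragment matching a mouse immunoglobulin gamma heavy-chain constant region (the Fc portion), a reverse-oriented SP6 promoter and the bovine growth hormone polyadenylation signal. A gene of interest would be placed between the T7 promoter and the Fc segment, in frame and without a stop codon; the record does not describe the cloning sites available there. The flanking T7 and SP6 promoters can serve for in vitro transcription or as sequencing primer sites. A short match to a truncated HIV-1 LTR just after the CMV promoter is a fragmentary annotation hit and probably not a functional viral element.

In bacteria the plasmid is maintained through a high-copy ColE1/pUC-type origin and selected with ampicillin via the β-lactamase gene and its own promoter; an f1 origin is also present, allowing single-stranded DNA production. For mammalian cells, a separate cassette places the neomycin phosphotransferase gene under the SV40 enhancer/early promoter with an SV40 polyadenylation signal, permitting G418 selection of stable transfectants. Small lac promoter/operator, lacI, ble and bom fragments are backbone remnants. Fc fusions of this type are commonly used to aid detection and protein A/G-based purification of expressed proteins, although the record states only the tagging purpose.
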