Features (pLannotate 1.2.2; 21 found; start..end, strand, type, name):
     28..80      -  misc_feature   bom (fragment): basis of mobility region from pBR322
    235..614     +  enhancer       CMV enhancer: human cytomegalovirus immediate early enhancer
    615..818     +  promoter       CMV promoter: human cytomegalovirus (CMV) immediate early promoter
    814..847     +  LTR            5' LTR (truncated) (fragment): truncated 5' long terminal repeat (LTR) from HIV-1
    863..881     +  promoter       T7 promoter: promoter for bacteriophage T7 RNA polymerase
    966..1646    +  CDS            GCAB_MOUSE (fragment): Experimental evidence at protein level: Swiss-Prot protein existence level 1. From Mus musculus (Mouse).
   1665..1683    -  promoter       SP6 promoter: promoter for bacteriophage SP6 RNA polymerase
   1709..1933    +  polyA_signal   bGH poly(A) signal: bovine growth hormone polyadenylation signal
   1937..1958    +  promoter       SV40 promoter (fragment): SV40 enhancer and early promoter
   1979..2407    +  rep_origin     f1 ori (sequence partly withheld): f1 bacteriophage origin of replication; arrow indicates direction of (+) strand synthesis
   2421..2750    +  promoter       SV40 promoter: SV40 enhancer and early promoter
   2817..3608    +  CDS            neo: KKA2_KLEPN - Also known as kan, nptII. Experimental evidence at protein level: Swiss-Prot protein existence level 1. Resistance to kanamycin, neomycin, paromomycin, ribostamycin, butirosin and gentamicin B. From Klebsiella pneumoniae.
   3632..3790    +  CDS            ble (fragment): BLE_KLEPN - Experimental evidence at protein level: Swiss-Prot protein existence level 1. Binding protein with a strong affinity to the bleomycin family of antibiotics. Binds to CL990; an antimitotic-antibiotic compound. From Klebsiella pneumoniae.
   3785..3906    +  polyA_signal   SV40 poly(A) signal: SV40 polyadenylation signal
   3979..3995    -  protein_bind   lac operator: The lac repressor binds to the lac operator to inhibit transcription in E. coli. This inhibition can be relieved by adding lactose or isopropyl-β-D-thiogalactopyranoside (IPTG). lac repressor encoded by lacI
   4003..4033    -  promoter       lac promoter: promoter for the E. coli lac operon
   4048..4069    -  protein_bind   CAP binding site: CAP binding activates transcription in the presence of cAMP. E. coli catabolite activator protein
   4082..4174    -  CDS            lacI (fragment): lac repressor; lacI; The lac repressor binds to the lac operator to inhibit transcription in E. coli. This inhibition can be relieved by adding lactose or isopropyl-β-D-thiogalactopyranoside (IPTG).
   4357..4945    -  rep_origin     ori: high-copy-number ColE1/pMB1/pBR322/pUC origin of replication
   5116..5976    -  CDS            AmpR: β-lactamase; bla; confers resistance to ampicillin, carbenicillin, and related antibiotics
   5977..6081    -  promoter       AmpR promoter: bla
>Addgene plasmid #128024 | pcDNA3-c-terminal mouseFc | addgene full sequence | sequence record 254749 | Addgene NGS Result
GACGGATCGGGAGATCTCCCGATCCCCTATGGTGCACTCTCAGTACAATCTGCTCTGATGCCGCATAGTT
AAGCCAGTATCTGCTCCCTGCTTGTGTGTTGGAGGTCGCTGAGTAGTGCGCGAGCAAAATTTAAGCTACA
ACAAGGCAAGGCTTGACCGACAATTGCATGAAGAATCTGCTTAGGGTTAGGCGTTTTGCGCTGCTTCGCG
ATGTACGGGCCAGATATACGCGTTGACATTGATTATTGACTAGTTATTAATAGTAATCAATTACGGGGTC
ATTAGTTCATAGCCCATATATGGAGTTCCGCGTTACATAACTTACGGTAAATGGCCCGCCTGGCTGACCG
CCCAACGACCCCCGCCCATTGACGTCAATAATGACGTATGTTCCCATAGTAACGCCAATAGGGACTTTCC
ATTGACGTCAATGGGTGGAGTATTTACGGTAAACTGCCCACTTGGCAGTACATCAAGTGTATCATATGCC
AAGTACGCCCCCTATTGACGTCAATGACGGTAAATGGCCCGCCTGGCATTATGCCCAGTACATGACCTTA
TGGGACTTTCCTACTTGGCAGTACATCTACGTATTAGTCATCGCTATTACCATGGTGATGCGGTTTTGGC
AGTACATCAATGGGCGTGGATAGCGGTTTGACTCACGGGGATTTCCAAGTCTCCACCCCATTGACGTCAA
TGGGAGTTTGTTTTGGCACCAAAATCAACGGGACTTTCCAAAATGTCGTAACAACTCCGCCCCATTGACG
CAAATGGGCGGTAGGCGTGTACGGTGGGAGGTCTATATAAGCAGAGCTCTCTGGCTAACTAGAGAACCCA
CTGCTTACTGGCTTATCGAAATTAATACGACTCACTATAGGGAGACCCAAGCTTGGTACCGAGCTCGGAT
CCACTAGTAACGGCCGCCAGTGTGCTGGAATTCGATATCGGCCATGGTTAGATCTCCTCCACTCAAAGAG
TGTCCCCCATGCGCAGCTCCAGACCTCTTGGGTGGACCATCCGTCTTCATCTTCCCTCCAAAGATCAAGG
ATGTACTCATGATCTCCCTGAGCCCCATGGTCACATGTGTGGTGGTGGATGTGAGCGAGGATGACCCAGA
CGTCCAGATCAGCTGGTTTGTGAACAACGTGGAAGTACACACAGCTCAGACACAAACCCATAGAGAGGAT
TACAACAGTACTCTCCGGGTGGTCAGTGCCCTCCCCATCCAGCACCAGGACTGGATGAGTGGCAAGGAGT
TCAAATGCAAGGTCAACAACAGAGCCCTCCCATCCCCCATCGAGAAAACCATCTCAAAACCCAGAGGGCC
AGTAAGAGCTCCACAGGTATATGTCTTGCCTCCACCAGCAGAAGAGATGACTAAGAAAGAGTTCAGTCTG
ACCTGCATGATCACAGGCTTCTTACCTGCCGAAATTGCTGTGGACTGGACCAGCAATGGGCGTACAGAGC
AAAACTACAAGAACACCGCAACAGTCCTGGACTCTGATGGTTCTTACTTCATGTACAGCAAGCTCAGAGT
ACAAAAGAGCACTTGGGAAAGAGGAAGTCTTTTCGCCTGCTCAGTGGTCCACGAGGGTCTGCACAATCAC
CTTACGACTAAGACCATCTCCCGGTCTCTGGGTAAATGAGCTAGAGGGCCCTATTCTATAGTGTCACCTA
AATGCTAGAGCTCGCTGATCAGCCTCGACTGTGCCTTCTAGTTGCCAGCCATCTGTTGTTTGCCCCTCCC
CCGTGCCTTCCTTGACCCTGGAAGGTGCCACTCCCACTGTCCTTTCCTAATAAAATGAGGAAATTGCATC
GCATTGTCTGAGTAGGTGTCATTCTATTCTGGGGGGTGGGGTGGGGCAGGACAGCAAGGGGGAGGATTGG
GAAGACAATAGCAGGCATGCTGGGGATGCGGTGGGCTCTATGGCTTCTGAGGCGGAAAGAACCAGCTGGG
GCTCTAGGGGGTATCCCC
[124 nt withheld, positions 1979-2102]
C
[91 nt withheld, positions 2104-2194]
A
[49 nt withheld, positions 2196-2244]
CCTTTGACGTTGGAGTCCACGTTCTTT
[37 nt withheld, positions 2272-2308]
ACCCTATCTCGGTCTATTCTTTTGATTTATAAGGGATTTTGCCGATTTCGGCCTATTGGTTAAAAAATGA
GCTGATTTAACAAAAATTTAACGCGAATTAATTCTGTGGAATGTGTGTCAGTTAGGGTGTGGAAAGTCCC
CAGGCTCCCCAGCAGGCAGAAGTATGCAAAGCATGCATCTCAATTAGTCAGCAACCAGGTGTGGAAAGTC
CCCAGGCTCCCCAGCAGGCAGAAGTATGCAAAGCATGCATCTCAATTAGTCAGCAACCATAGTCCCGCCC
CTAACTCCGCCCATCCCGCCCCTAACTCCGCCCAGTTCCGCCCATTCTCCGCCCCATGGCTGACTAATTT
TTTTTATTTATGCAGAGGCCGAGGCCGCCTCTGCCTCTGAGCTATTCCAGAAGTAGTGAGGAGGCTTTTT
TGGAGGCCTAGGCTTTTGCAAAAAGCTCCCGGGAGCTTGTATATCCATTTTCGGATCTGATCAAGAGACA
GGATGAGGATCGTTTCGCATGATTGAACAAGATGGATTGCACGCAGGTTCTCCGGCCGCTTGGGTGGAGA
GGCTATTCGGCTATGACTGGGCACAACAGACAATCGGCTGCTCTGATGCCGCCGTGTTCCGGCTGTCAGC
GCAGGGGCGCCCGGTTCTTTTTGTCAAGACCGACCTGTCCGGTGCCCTGAATGAACTGCAGGACGAGGCA
GCGCGGCTATCGTGGCTGGCCACGACGGGCGTTCCTTGCGCAGCTGTGCTCGACGTTGTCACTGAAGCGG
GAAGGGACTGGCTGCTATTGGGCGAAGTGCCGGGGCAGGATCTCCTGTCATCTCACCTTGCTCCTGCCGA
GAAAGTATCCATCATGGCTGATGCAATGCGGCGGCTGCATACGCTTGATCCGGCTACCTGCCCATTCGAC
CACCAAGCGAAACATCGCATCGAGCGAGCACGTACTCGGATGGAAGCCGGTCTTGTCGATCAGGATGATC
TGGACGAAGAGCATCAGGGGCTCGCGCCAGCCGAACTGTTCGCCAGGCTCAAGGCGCGCATGCCCGACGG
CGAGGATCTCGTCGTGACCCATGGCGATGCCTGCTTGCCGAATATCATGGTGGAAAATGGCCGCTTTTCT
GGATTCATCGACTGTGGCCGGCTGGGTGTGGCGGACCGCTATCAGGACATAGCGTTGGCTACCCGTGATA
TTGCTGAAGAGCTTGGCGGCGAATGGGCTGACCGCTTCCTCGTGCTTTACGGTATCGCCGCTCCCGATTC
GCAGCGCATCGCCTTCTATCGCCTTCTTGACGAGTTCTTCTGAGCGGGACTCTGGGGTTCGAAATGACCG
ACCAAGCGACGCCCAACCTGCCATCACGAGATTTCGATTCCACCGCCGCCTTCTATGAAAGGTTGGGCTT
CGGAATCGTTTTCCGGGACGCCGGCTGGATGATCCTCCAGCGCGGGGATCTCATGCTGGAGTTCTTCGCC
CACCCCAACTTGTTTATTGCAGCTTATAATGGTTACAAATAAAGCAATAGCATCACAAATTTCACAAATA
AAGCATTTTTTTCACTGCATTCTAGTTGTGGTTTGTCCAAACTCATCAATGTATCTTATCATGTCTGTAT
ACCGTCGACCTCTAGCTAGAGCTTGGCGTAATCATGGTCATAGCTGTTTCCTGTGTGAAATTGTTATCCG
CTCACAATTCCACACAACATACGAGCCGGAAGCATAAAGTGTAAAGCCTGGGGTGCCTAATGAGTGAGCT
AACTCACATTAATTGCGTTGCGCTCACTGCCCGCTTTCCAGTCGGGAAACCTGTCGTGCCAGCTGCATTA
ATGAATCGGCCAACGCGCGGGGAGAGGCGGTTTGCGTATTGGGCGCTCTTCCGCTTCCTCGCTCACTGAC
TCGCTGCGCTCGGTCGTTCGGCTGCGGCGAGCGGTATCAGCTCACTCAAAGGCGGTAATACGGTTATCCA
CAGAATCAGGGGATAACGCAGGAAAGAACATGTGAGCAAAAGGCCAGCAAAAGGCCAGGAACCGTAAAAA
GGCCGCGTTGCTGGCGTTTTTCCATAGGCTCCGCCCCCCTGACGAGCATCACAAAAATCGACGCTCAAGT
CAGAGGTGGCGAAACCCGACAGGACTATAAAGATACCAGGCGTTTCCCCCTGGAAGCTCCCTCGTGCGCT
CTCCTGTTCCGACCCTGCCGCTTACCGGATACCTGTCCGCCTTTCTCCCTTCGGGAAGCGTGGCGCTTTC
TCATAGCTCACGCTGTAGGTATCTCAGTTCGGTGTAGGTCGTTCGCTCCAAGCTGGGCTGTGTGCACGAA
CCCCCCGTTCAGCCCGACCGCTGCGCCTTATCCGGTAACTATCGTCTTGAGTCCAACCCGGTAAGACACG
ACTTATCGCCACTGGCAGCAGCCACTGGTAACAGGATTAGCAGAGCGAGGTATGTAGGCGGTGCTACAGA
GTTCTTGAAGTGGTGGCCTAACTACGGCTACACTAGAAGAACAGTATTTGGTATCTGCGCTCTGCTGAAG
CCAGTTACCTTCGGAAAAAGAGTTGGTAGCTCTTGATCCGGCAAACAAACCACCGCTGGTAGCGGTGGTT
TTTTTGTTTGCAAGCAGCAGATTACGCGCAGAAAAAAAGGATCTCAAGAAGATCCTTTGATCTTTTCTAC
GGGGTCTGACGCTCAGTGGAACGAAAACTCACGTTAAGGGATTTTGGTCATGAGATTATCAAAAAGGATC
TTCACCTAGATCCTTTTAAATTAAAAATGAAGTTTTAAATCAATCTAAAGTATATATGAGTAAACTTGGT
CTGACAGTTACCAATGCTTAATCAGTGAGGCACCTATCTCAGCGATCTGTCTATTTCGTTCATCCATAGT
TGCCTGACTCCCCGTCGTGTAGATAACTACGATACGGGAGGGCTTACCATCTGGCCCCAGTGCTGCAATG
ATACCGCGAGACCCACGCTCACCGGCTCCAGATTTATCAGCAATAAACCAGCCAGCCGGAAGGGCCGAGC
GCAGAAGTGGTCCTGCAACTTTATCCGCCTCCATCCAGTCTATTAATTGTTGCCGGGAAGCTAGAGTAAG
TAGTTCGCCAGTTAATAGTTTGCGCAACGTTGTTGCCATTGCTACAGGCATCGTGGTGTCACGCTCGTCG
TTTGGTATGGCTTCATTCAGCTCCGGTTCCCAACGATCAAGGCGAGTTACATGATCCCCCATGTTGTGCA
AAAAAGCGGTTAGCTCCTTCGGTCCTCCGATCGTTGTCAGAAGTAAGTTGGCCGCAGTGTTATCACTCAT
GGTTATGGCAGCACTGCATAATTCTCTTACTGTCATGCCATCCGTAAGATGCTTTTCTGTGACTGGTGAG
TACTCAACCAAGTCATTCTGAGAATAGTGTATGCGGCGACCGAGTTGCTCTTGCCCGGCGTCAATACGGG
ATAATACCGCGCCACATAGCAGAACTTTAAAAGTGCTCATCATTGGAAAACGTTCTTCGGGGCGAAAACT
CTCAAGGATCTTACCGCTGTTGAGATCCAGTTCGATGTAACCCACTCGTGCACCCAACTGATCTTCAGCA
TCTTTTACTTTCACCAGCGTTTCTGGGTGAGCAAAAACAGGAAGGCAAAATGCCGCAAAAAAGGGAATAA
GGGCGACACGGAAATGTTGAATACTCATACTCTTCCTTTTTCAATATTATTGAAGCATTTATCAGGGTTA
TTGTCTCATGAGCGGATACATATTTGAATGTATTTAGAAAAATAAACAAATAGGGGTTCCGCGCACATTT
CCCCGAAAAGTGCCACCTGACGTC
